Addgene plasmid #115465: pLKO.1-shCELF4-4404
Purpose: Constitutive lentiviral expression
Depositing lab: William Hahn. Depositing organization: Dana-Farber Cancer Institute. Publication: An alternative splicing switch in FLNB promotes the mesenchymal cell state in human breast cancer. Li J, Choi PS, Chaffer CL, Labella K, Hwang JH, Giacomelli AO, Kim JW, Ilic N, Doench JG, Ly SH, Dai C, Hagel K, Hong AL, Gjoerup O, Goel S, Ge JY, Root DE, Zhao JJ, Brooks AN, Weinberg RA, Hahn WC. Elife. 2018 Jul 30;7. pii: 37184. doi: 10.7554/eLife.37184. 37184 PubMed 30059005.
Backbone
  Vector backbone: pLKO.1
  Backbone manufacturer: Broad Institute - Genetic Perturbation Platform
  Vector type: Mammalian Expression, Lentiviral, RNAi
  Selectable markers: Puromycin
Growth in bacteria
  Bacterial resistance: Ampicillin, 100 μg/mL
  Growth temperature: 37°C
  Growth strain: NEB Stable
  Copy number: High Copy
Gene/Insert
  Gene/Insert name: shCELF4-4404
  gRNA/shRNA sequence: CTGCTGCCTATGGTCAGATAA
  Species: H. sapiens (human)
  Entrez Gene: CELF4 (a.k.a. BRUNOL-4, BRUNOL4)
  Cloning method: Unknown
  Sequencing primers: 5′ LKO.1 5'
Terms and licenses: Academic/Nonprofit Terms; Industry Terms: Not Available to Industry
How to cite: pLKO.1-shCELF4-4404 was a gift from William Hahn (Addgene plasmid # 115465 ; http://n2t.net/addgene:115465 ; RRID:Addgene_115465)
