[The description below was written by a language model from this plasmid's Addgene catalogue record and pLannotate feature annotations shown in this document.]
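Description:
pLKO.1-shCELF4-4404 is a third-generation-style, self-inactivating HIV-1 lentiviral RNAi vector built on the pLKO.1 backbone from the Broad Institute's Genetic Perturbation Platform. It carries a short hairpin RNA directed against human CELF4 (also known as BRUNOL4), which encodes an RNA-binding protein. In bacteria the 7,084-nt plasmid replicates from a high-copy ColE1/pUC-type origin and is selected with ampicillin through the β-lactamase gene. An f1 origin, an SV40 origin and poly(A) signal, T7 and T3 promoters, and lac-derived remnants are also present as backbone carry-over.

The viral transfer cassette begins with an RSV enhancer/promoter fused to a truncated 5' LTR, which drives Tat-independent production of the genomic RNA in packaging cells. This is followed by the Ψ packaging signal with a partial gag sequence and the Rev response element for nuclear export of unspliced transcripts. The human U6 RNA polymerase III promoter drives constitutive expression of the hairpin. The hairpin itself is not annotated in the feature table but presumably lies in the gap between the U6 promoter and the cPPT/CTS element, which aids nuclear import of the viral genome. Downstream, a human PGK promoter expresses puromycin N-acetyltransferase so that transduced mammalian cells can be selected with puromycin. The ΔU3 3' LTR inactivates the viral promoter after integration.

Because gag-pol, rev and envelope functions are absent, they must be supplied in trans to make particles. The construct is intended for stable knockdown of CELF4 in human cells, and the associated publication concerns alternative splicing regulation and the mesenchymal cell state in breast cancer.
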