Features (pLannotate 1.2.2; 25 found; start..end, strand, type, name):
      1..241     +  promoter       U6 promoter: RNA polymerase III promoter for human U6 snRNA
    346..463     +  misc_feature   cPPT/CTS: central polypurine tract and central termination sequence of HIV-1
    512..1022    +  promoter       hPGK promoter: human phosphoglycerate kinase 1 promoter
   1044..1643    +  CDS            PuroR: puromycin N-acetyltransferase; pac from Streptomyces alboniger; confers resistance to puromycin
   1686..1769    +  CDS            nef (fragment): NEF_HV1Z2 - Experimental evidence at protein level: Swiss-Prot protein existence level 1. Extracellular Nef protein targets CD4(+) T-lymphocytes for apoptosis by interacting with CXCR4 surface receptors. From Human immunodeficiency virus type 1 group M subtype D (isolate Z2/CDC-Z34) (HIV-1).
   1771..2004    +  LTR            3' LTR (ΔU3): self-inactivating 3' long terminal repeat (LTR) from HIV-1
   2076..2197    +  polyA_signal   SV40 poly(A) signal: SV40 polyadenylation signal
   2237..2372    +  rep_origin     SV40 ori: SV40 origin of replication
   2393..2411    -  promoter       T7 promoter: promoter for bacteriophage T7 RNA polymerase
   2419..2574    +  CDS            lacZα (fragment): LacZα fragment of β-galactosidase; lacZ fragment
   2579..3007    +  rep_origin     f1 ori (sequence partly withheld): f1 bacteriophage origin of replication; arrow indicates direction of (+) strand synthesis
   3060..3164    +  promoter       AmpR promoter: bla
   3165..4025    +  CDS            AmpR: β-lactamase; bla; confers resistance to ampicillin, carbenicillin, and related antibiotics
   4196..4784    +  rep_origin     ori: high-copy-number ColE1/pMB1/pBR322/pUC origin of replication
   4967..5059    +  CDS            lacI (fragment): lac repressor; lacI; The lac repressor binds to the lac operator to inhibit transcription in E. coli. This inhibition can be relieved by adding lactose or isopropyl-β-D-thiogalactopyranoside (IPTG).
   5072..5093    +  protein_bind   CAP binding site: CAP binding activates transcription in the presence of cAMP. E. coli catabolite activator protein
   5108..5138    +  promoter       lac promoter: promoter for the E. coli lac operon
   5146..5162    +  protein_bind   lac operator: The lac repressor binds to the lac operator to inhibit transcription in E. coli. This inhibition can be relieved by adding lactose or isopropyl-β-D-thiogalactopyranoside (IPTG). lac repressor encoded by lacI
   5207..5225    +  promoter       T3 promoter: promoter for bacteriophage T3 RNA polymerase
   5253..5479    +  promoter       RSV promoter: Rous sarcoma virus enhancer/promoter
   5480..5660    +  LTR            5' LTR (truncated): truncated 5' long terminal repeat (LTR) from HIV-1
   5707..5832    +  misc_feature   HIV-1 Ψ: packaging signal of human immunodeficiency virus type 1
   5816..6179    +  CDS            HIV-1 gag (fragment): gag protein from human immunodeficiency virus 1; gag
   6325..6558    +  misc_feature   RRE: The Rev response element (RRE) of HIV-1 allows for Rev-dependent mRNA export from the nucleus to the cytoplasm.
   6935..7035    +  CDS            Rev (fragment): human immunodeficiency virus 1 (HIV-1) Rev protein; rev; enhances nuclear export of unspliced and incompletely spliced viral mRNAs
>Addgene plasmid #115465 | pLKO.1-shCELF4-4404 | addgene full sequence | sequence record 222198 | Addgene NGS Result
GAGGGCCTATTTCCCATGATTCCTTCATATTTGCATATACGATACAAGGCTGTTAGAGAGATAATTGGAA
TTAATTTGACTGTAAACACAAAGATATTAGTACAAAATACGTGACGTAGAAAGTAATAATTTCTTGGGTA
GTTTGCAGTTTTAAAATTATGTTTTAAAATGGACTATCATATGCTTACCGTAACTTGAAAGTATTTCGAT
TTCTTGGCTTTATATATCTTGTGGAAAGGACGAAACACCGGCTGCTGCCTATGGTCAGATAACTCGAGTT
ATCTGACCATAGGCAGCAGTTTTTGAATTCTCGACCTCGAGACAAATGGCAGTATTCATCCACAATTTTA
AAAGAAAAGGGGGGATTGGGGGGTACAGTGCAGGGGAAAGAATAGTAGACATAATAGCAACAGACATACA
AACTAAAGAATTACAAAAACAAATTACAAAAATTCAAAATTTTCGGGTTTATTACAGGGACAGCAGAGAT
CCACTTTGGCCGCGGCTCGAGGGGGTTGGGGTTGCGCCTTTTCCAAGGCAGCCCTGGGTTTGCGCAGGGA
CGCGGCTGCTCTGGGCGTGGTTCCGGGAAACGCAGCGGCGCCGACCCTGGGTCTCGCACATTCTTCACGT
CCGTTCGCAGCGTCACCCGGATCTTCGCCGCTACCCTTGTGGGCCCCCCGGCGACGCTTCCTGCTCCGCC
CCTAAGTCGGGAAGGTTCCTTGCGGTTCGCGGCGTGCCGGACGTGACAAACGGAAGCCGCACGTCTCACT
AGTACCCTCGCAGACGGACAGCGCCAGGGAGCAATGGCAGCGCGCCGACCGCGATGGGCTGTGGCCAATA
GCGGCTGCTCAGCAGGGCGCGCCGAGAGCAGCGGCCGGGAAGGGGCGGTGCGGGAGGCGGGGTGTGGGGC
GGTAGTGTGGGCCCTGTTCCTGCCCGCGCGGTGTTCCGCATTCTGCAAGCCTCCGGAGCGCACGTCGGCA
GTCGGCTCCCTCGTTGACCGAATCACCGACCTCTCTCCCCAGGGGGATCCACCGGAGCTTACCATGACCG
AGTACAAGCCCACGGTGCGCCTCGCCACCCGCGACGACGTCCCCAGGGCCGTACGCACCCTCGCCGCCGC
GTTCGCCGACTACCCCGCCACGCGCCACACCGTCGATCCGGACCGCCACATCGAGCGGGTCACCGAGCTG
CAAGAACTCTTCCTCACGCGCGTCGGGCTCGACATCGGCAAGGTGTGGGTCGCGGACGACGGCGCCGCGG
TGGCGGTCTGGACCACGCCGGAGAGCGTCGAAGCGGGGGCGGTGTTCGCCGAGATCGGCCCGCGCATGGC
CGAGTTGAGCGGTTCCCGGCTGGCCGCGCAGCAACAGATGGAAGGCCTCCTGGCGCCGCACCGGCCCAAG
GAGCCCGCGTGGTTCCTGGCCACCGTCGGCGTCTCGCCCGACCACCAGGGCAAGGGTCTGGGCAGCGCCG
TCGTGCTCCCCGGAGTGGAGGCGGCCGAGCGCGCCGGGGTGCCCGCCTTCCTGGAGACCTCCGCGCCCCG
CAACCTCCCCTTCTACGAGCGGCTCGGCTTCACCGTCACCGCCGACGTCGAGGTGCCCGAAGGACCGCGC
ACCTGGTGCATGACCCGCAAGCCCGGTGCCTGACGCCCGCCCCACGACCCGCAGCGCCCGACCGAAAGGA
GCGCACGACCCCATGCATCGGTACCTTTAAGACCAATGACTTACAAGGCAGCTGTAGATCTTAGCCACTT
TTTAAAAGAAAAGGGGGGACTGGAAGGGCTAATTCACTCCCAACGAAGACAAGATCTGCTTTTTGCTTGT
ACTGGGTCTCTCTGGTTAGACCAGATCTGAGCCTGGGAGCTCTCTGGCTAACTAGGGAACCCACTGCTTA
AGCCTCAATAAAGCTTGCCTTGAGTGCTTCAAGTAGTGTGTGCCCGTCTGTTGTGTGACTCTGGTAACTA
GAGATCCCTCAGACCCTTTTAGTCAGTGTGGAAAATCTCTAGCAGTAGTAGTTCATGTCATCTTATTATT
CAGTATTTATAACTTGCAAAGAAATGAATATCAGAGAGTGAGAGGAACTTGTTTATTGCAGCTTATAATG
GTTACAAATAAAGCAATAGCATCACAAATTTCACAAATAAAGCATTTTTTTCACTGCATTCTAGTTGTGG
TTTGTCCAAACTCATCAATGTATCTTATCATGTCTGGCTCTAGCTATCCCGCCCCTAACTCCGCCCATCC
CGCCCCTAACTCCGCCCAGTTCCGCCCATTCTCCGCCCCATGGCTGACTAATTTTTTTTATTTATGCAGA
GGCCGAGGCCGCCTCGGCCTCTGAGCTATTCCAGAAGTAGTGAGGAGGCTTTTTTGGAGGCCTAGGGACG
TACCCAATTCGCCCTATAGTGAGTCGTATTACGCGCGCTCACTGGCCGTCGTTTTACAACGTCGTGACTG
GGAAAACCCTGGCGTTACCCAACTTAATCGCCTTGCAGCACATCCCCCTTTCGCCAGCTGGCGTAATAGC
GAAGAGGCCCGCACCGATCGCCCTTCCCAACAGTTGCGCAGCCTGAATGGCGAATGGG
[124 nt withheld, positions 2579-2702]
C
[91 nt withheld, positions 2704-2794]
A
[49 nt withheld, positions 2796-2844]
CCTTTGACGTTGGAGTCCACGTTCTTT
[37 nt withheld, positions 2872-2908]
ACCCTATCTCGGTCTATTCTTTTGATTTATAAGGGATTTTGCCGATTTCGGCCTATTGGTTAAAAAATGA
GCTGATTTAACAAAAATTTAACGCGAATTTTAACAAAATATTAACGCTTACAATTTAGGTGGCACTTTTC
GGGGAAATGTGCGCGGAACCCCTATTTGTTTATTTTTCTAAATACATTCAAATATGTATCCGCTCATGAG
ACAATAACCCTGATAAATGCTTCAATAATATTGAAAAAGGAAGAGTATGAGTATTCAACATTTCCGTGTC
GCCCTTATTCCCTTTTTTGCGGCATTTTGCCTTCCTGTTTTTGCTCACCCAGAAACGCTGGTGAAAGTAA
AAGATGCTGAAGATCAGTTGGGTGCACGAGTGGGTTACATCGAACTGGATCTCAACAGCGGTAAGATCCT
TGAGAGTTTTCGCCCCGAAGAACGTTTTCCAATGATGAGCACTTTTAAAGTTCTGCTATGTGGCGCGGTA
TTATCCCGTATTGACGCCGGGCAAGAGCAACTCGGTCGCCGCATACACTATTCTCAGAATGACTTGGTTG
AGTACTCACCAGTCACAGAAAAGCATCTTACGGATGGCATGACAGTAAGAGAATTATGCAGTGCTGCCAT
AACCATGAGTGATAACACTGCGGCCAACTTACTTCTGACAACGATCGGAGGACCGAAGGAGCTAACCGCT
TTTTTGCACAACATGGGGGATCATGTAACTCGCCTTGATCGTTGGGAACCGGAGCTGAATGAAGCCATAC
CAAACGACGAGCGTGACACCACGATGCCTGTAGCAATGGCAACAACGTTGCGCAAACTATTAACTGGCGA
ACTACTTACTCTAGCTTCCCGGCAACAATTAATAGACTGGATGGAGGCGGATAAAGTTGCAGGACCACTT
CTGCGCTCGGCCCTTCCGGCTGGCTGGTTTATTGCTGATAAATCTGGAGCCGGTGAGCGTGGGTCTCGCG
GTATCATTGCAGCACTGGGGCCAGATGGTAAGCCCTCCCGTATCGTAGTTATCTACACGACGGGGAGTCA
GGCAACTATGGATGAACGAAATAGACAGATCGCTGAGATAGGTGCCTCACTGATTAAGCATTGGTAACTG
TCAGACCAAGTTTACTCATATATACTTTAGATTGATTTAAAACTTCATTTTTAATTTAAAAGGATCTAGG
TGAAGATCCTTTTTGATAATCTCATGACCAAAATCCCTTAACGTGAGTTTTCGTTCCACTGAGCGTCAGA
CCCCGTAGAAAAGATCAAAGGATCTTCTTGAGATCCTTTTTTTCTGCGCGTAATCTGCTGCTTGCAAACA
AAAAAACCACCGCTACCAGCGGTGGTTTGTTTGCCGGATCAAGAGCTACCAACTCTTTTTCCGAAGGTAA
CTGGCTTCAGCAGAGCGCAGATACCAAATACTGTTCTTCTAGTGTAGCCGTAGTTAGGCCACCACTTCAA
GAACTCTGTAGCACCGCCTACATACCTCGCTCTGCTAATCCTGTTACCAGTGGCTGCTGCCAGTGGCGAT
AAGTCGTGTCTTACCGGGTTGGACTCAAGACGATAGTTACCGGATAAGGCGCAGCGGTCGGGCTGAACGG
GGGGTTCGTGCACACAGCCCAGCTTGGAGCGAACGACCTACACCGAACTGAGATACCTACAGCGTGAGCT
ATGAGAAAGCGCCACGCTTCCCGAAGGGAGAAAGGCGGACAGGTATCCGGTAAGCGGCAGGGTCGGAACA
GGAGAGCGCACGAGGGAGCTTCCAGGGGGAAACGCCTGGTATCTTTATAGTCCTGTCGGGTTTCGCCACC
TCTGACTTGAGCGTCGATTTTTGTGATGCTCGTCAGGGGGGCGGAGCCTATGGAAAAACGCCAGCAACGC
GGCCTTTTTACGGTTCCTGGCCTTTTGCTGGCCTTTTGCTCACATGTTCTTTCCTGCGTTATCCCCTGAT
TCTGTGGATAACCGTATTACCGCCTTTGAGTGAGCTGATACCGCTCGCCGCAGCCGAACGACCGAGCGCA
GCGAGTCAGTGAGCGAGGAAGCGGAAGAGCGCCCAATACGCAAACCGCCTCTCCCCGCGCGTTGGCCGAT
TCATTAATGCAGCTGGCACGACAGGTTTCCCGACTGGAAAGCGGGCAGTGAGCGCAACGCAATTAATGTG
AGTTAGCTCACTCATTAGGCACCCCAGGCTTTACACTTTATGCTTCCGGCTCGTATGTTGTGTGGAATTG
TGAGCGGATAACAATTTCACACAGGAAACAGCTATGACCATGATTACGCCAAGCGCGCAATTAACCCTCA
CTAAAGGGAACAAAAGCTGGAGCTGCAAGCTTAATGTAGTCTTATGCAATACTCTTGTAGTCTTGCAACA
TGGTAACGATGAGTTAGCAACATGCCTTACAAGGAGAGAAAAAGCACCGTGCATGCCGATTGGTGGAAGT
AAGGTGGTACGATCGTGCCTTATTAGGAAGGCAACAGACGGGTCTGACATGGATTGGACGAACCACTGAA
TTGCCGCATTGCAGAGATATTGTATTTAAGTGCCTAGCTCGATACATAAACGGGTCTCTCTGGTTAGACC
AGATCTGAGCCTGGGAGCTCTCTGGCTAACTAGGGAACCCACTGCTTAAGCCTCAATAAAGCTTGCCTTG
AGTGCTTCAAGTAGTGTGTGCCCGTCTGTTGTGTGACTCTGGTAACTAGAGATCCCTCAGACCCTTTTAG
TCAGTGTGGAAAATCTCTAGCAGTGGCGCCCGAACAGGGACTTGAAAGCGAAAGGGAAACCAGAGGAGCT
CTCTCGACGCAGGACTCGGCTTGCTGAAGCGCGCACGGCAAGAGGCGAGGGGCGGCGACTGGTGAGTACG
CCAAAAATTTTGACTAGCGGAGGCTAGAAGGAGAGAGATGGGTGCGAGAGCGTCAGTATTAAGCGGGGGA
GAATTAGATCGCGATGGGAAAAAATTCGGTTAAGGCCAGGGGGAAAGAAAAAATATAAATTAAAACATAT
AGTATGGGCAAGCAGGGAGCTAGAACGATTCGCAGTTAATCCTGGCCTGTTAGAAACATCAGAAGGCTGT
AGACAAATACTGGGACAGCTACAACCATCCCTTCAGACAGGATCAGAAGAACTTAGATCATTATATAATA
CAGTAGCAACCCTCTATTGTGTGCATCAAAGGATAGAGATAAAAGACACCAAGGAAGCTTTAGACAAGAT
AGAGGAAGAGCAAAACAAAAGTAAGACCACCGCACAGCAAGCGGCCGCTGATCTTCAGACCTGGAGGAGG
AGATATGAGGGACAATTGGAGAAGTGAATTATATAAATATAAAGTAGTAAAAATTGAACCATTAGGAGTA
GCACCCACCAAGGCAAAGAGAAGAGTGGTGCAGAGAGAAAAAAGAGCAGTGGGAATAGGAGCTTTGTTCC
TTGGGTTCTTGGGAGCAGCAGGAAGCACTATGGGCGCAGCGTCAATGACGCTGACGGTACAGGCCAGACA
ATTATTGTCTGGTATAGTGCAGCAGCAGAACAATTTGCTGAGGGCTATTGAGGCGCAACAGCATCTGTTG
CAACTCACAGTCTGGGGCATCAAGCAGCTCCAGGCAAGAATCCTGGCTGTGGAAAGATACCTAAAGGATC
AACAGCTCCTGGGGATTTGGGGTTGCTCTGGAAAACTCATTTGCACCACTGCTGTGCCTTGGAATGCTAG
TTGGAGTAATAAATCTCTGGAACAGATTTGGAATCACACGACCTGGATGGAGTGGGACAGAGAAATTAAC
AATTACACAAGCTTAATACACTCCTTAATTGAAGAATCGCAAAACCAGCAAGAAAAGAATGAACAAGAAT
TATTGGAATTAGATAAATGGGCAAGTTTGTGGAATTGGTTTAACATAACAAATTGGCTGTGGTATATAAA
ATTATTCATAATGATAGTAGGAGGCTTGGTAGGTTTAAGAATAGTTTTTGCTGTACTTTCTATAGTGAAT
AGAGTTAGGCAGGGATATTCACCATTATCGTTTCAGACCCACCTCCCAACCCCGAGGGGACCCGACAGGC
CCGAAGGAATAGAAGAAGAAGGTGGAGAGAGAGACAGAGACAGATCCATTCGATTAGTGAACGGATCTCG
ACGGTATCGATCACGAGACTAGCCTCGAGCGGCCGCCCCCTTCACC
