>Addgene plasmid #115465 | pLKO.1-shCELF4-4404 | depositor partial sequence | sequence record 217548 | LKO.1 5' sequence
TATATATCTTGTGGAAAGGACGAAACACCGGCTGCTGCCTATGGTCAGATAACTCGAGTTATCTGACCAT
AGGCAGCAGTTTTTGAATTCTCGACCTCGAGACAAATGGCAGTATTCATCCACAATTTTAAAAGAAAAGG
GGGGATTGGGGGGTACAGTGCAGGGGAAAGAATAGTAGACATAATAGCAACAGACATACAAACTAAAGAA
TTACAAAAACAAATTACAAAAATTCAAAATTTTCGGGTTTATTACAGGGACAGCAGAGATCCACTTTGGC
CGCGGCTCGAGGGGGTTGGGGTTGCGCCTTTTCCAAGGCAGCCCTGGGTTTGCGCAGGGACGCGGCTGCT
CTGGGCGTGGTTCCGGGAAACGCAGCGGCGCCGACCCTGGGTCTCGCACATTCTTCACGTCCGTTCGCAG
CGTCACCCGGATCTTCGCCGCTACCCTTGTGGGCCCCCCGGCGACGCTTCCTGCTCCGCCCCTAAGTCGG
GAAGGTTCCTTGCGGTTCGCGGCGTGCCGGACGTGACAAACGGAAGCCGCACGTCTCACTAGTACCCTCG
CAGACGGACAGCGCCAGGGAGCAATGGCAGCGCGCCGACCGCGATGGGCTGTGGCCAATAGCGGCTGCTC
AGCA
